Addgene plasmid #179820: pPOTv7-hygro-mScarletI
Purpose: Trypanosoma brucei PCR only tagging (pPOT) vector for endogenous gene tagging
Depositing lab: Samuel Dean & Keith Gull. Depositing organization: University of Oxford. Publication: A comprehensive toolkit for protein localization and functional analysis in trypanosomatids. Paterou A, Saez Conde J, Tyc J, Sunter JD, Vaughan S, Gull K, Dean S. Open Biol. 2025 Apr;15(4):240361. doi: 10.1098/rsob.240361. Epub 2025 Apr 2. PubMed 40169015.
Backbone
  Vector backbone: pPOT
  Vector type: Unspecified
Growth in bacteria
  Bacterial resistance: Ampicillin, 100 μg/mL
  Growth temperature: 37°C
  Growth strain: NEB Stable
  Copy number: High Copy
Gene/Insert
  Gene/Insert name: mScarlet-I
  Species: Synthetic
  Promoter: read through
  Cloning method: Restriction Enzyme; 5′ cloning site HindIII (not destroyed); 3′ cloning site BamHI (not destroyed)
  Sequencing primers: 5′ cTATGGGTTCTGGTAGTG; 3′ cTTAACTACCCGATCCTG
Terms and licenses: Academic/Nonprofit Terms; Industry Terms: Not Available to Industry
Depositor comments: Please visit https://doi.org/10.1101/2023.04.21.537815 for bioRxiv preprint.
How to cite: pPOTv7-hygro-mScarletI was a gift from Samuel Dean & Keith Gull (Addgene plasmid # 179820 ; http://n2t.net/addgene:179820 ; RRID:Addgene_179820)
