[The description below was written by a language model from this plasmid's Addgene catalogue record and pLannotate feature annotations shown in this document.]
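Description:
pPOTv7-hygro-mScarletI is a PCR-only tagging (pPOT) template plasmid for endogenous gene tagging in Trypanosoma brucei. It is not designed to be maintained or expressed as an episome in the parasite. Instead, it serves as a template from which a tagging cassette is amplified, typically with long primers carrying homology to the target locus, so that the product integrates at a gene of interest by homologous recombination. In E. coli it is a high-copy plasmid carrying a ColE1/pUC-type origin and an AmpR (β-lactamase) gene with its own promoter for ampicillin selection. The backbone also holds cloning-vector remnants: an f1 origin, a lacZα fragment, lac promoter/operator elements, and flanking T7 and SP6 promoters.

The payload is mScarlet-I, a synthetic, rapidly maturing monomeric red fluorescent protein, cloned between HindIII and BamHI sites that remain intact. In the annotated sequence (about 6.8 kb, labelled a partial NGS result), it is flanked on both sides by a copy of the hygromycin phosphotransferase gene (hph), all in the same orientation. This symmetric layout is consistent with a design in which an amplicon spanning a marker and the tag in either order can be made for N- or C-terminal tagging, although the record does not state this explicitly. The promoter is recorded as "read through", meaning no dedicated trypanosome promoter drives the cassette and expression depends on transcription of the locus into which it integrates. Intergenic RNA-processing sequences between the coding regions are not annotated in the feature table. The construct is used for localising proteins expressed from their native loci, with hygromycin selecting the tagged parasites.
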