Features (pLannotate 1.2.2; 15 found; start..end, strand, type, name):
    171..1193    +  CDS            hph: KHYB_ECOLX - Experimental evidence at protein level: Swiss-Prot protein existence level 1. The aminoglycoside phosphotransferases achieve inactivation of their antibiotic substrates by phosphorylation. Only phosphorylates hygromycin and closely related compounds such as demethyl analogs and destomycin. From Escherichia coli.
   1593..2288    +  CDS            mScarlet-I: mScarlet-I is a basic (constitutively fluorescent) red fluorescent protein published in 2016, derived from synthetic construct. It is reported to be a rapidly-maturing monomer with moderate acid sensitivity.
   2691..3713    +  CDS            hph: KHYB_ECOLX - Experimental evidence at protein level: Swiss-Prot protein existence level 1. The aminoglycoside phosphotransferases achieve inactivation of their antibiotic substrates by phosphorylation. Only phosphorylates hygromycin and closely related compounds such as demethyl analogs and destomycin. From Escherichia coli.
   3909..3927    -  promoter       SP6 promoter: promoter for bacteriophage SP6 RNA polymerase
   3969..3985    -  protein_bind   lac operator: The lac repressor binds to the lac operator to inhibit transcription in E. coli. This inhibition can be relieved by adding lactose or isopropyl-β-D-thiogalactopyranoside (IPTG). lac repressor encoded by lacI
   3993..4023    -  promoter       lac promoter: promoter for the E. coli lac operon
   4038..4059    -  protein_bind   CAP binding site: CAP binding activates transcription in the presence of cAMP. E. coli catabolite activator protein
   4072..4164    -  CDS            lacI (fragment): lac repressor; lacI; The lac repressor binds to the lac operator to inhibit transcription in E. coli. This inhibition can be relieved by adding lactose or isopropyl-β-D-thiogalactopyranoside (IPTG).
   4347..4935    -  rep_origin     ori: high-copy-number ColE1/pMB1/pBR322/pUC origin of replication
   5106..5966    -  CDS            AmpR: β-lactamase; bla; confers resistance to ampicillin, carbenicillin, and related antibiotics
   5967..6071    -  promoter       AmpR promoter: bla
   6098..6148    +  misc_feature   bom (fragment): basis of mobility region from pBR322
   6149..6604    -  rep_origin     f1 ori (sequence partly withheld): f1 bacteriophage origin of replication; arrow indicates direction of (+) strand synthesis
   6608..6765    -  CDS            lacZα (fragment): LacZα fragment of β-galactosidase; lacZ fragment
   6768..2       +  promoter       T7 promoter (across the origin): promoter for bacteriophage T7 RNA polymerase
>Addgene plasmid #179820 | pPOTv7-hygro-mScarletI | addgene full sequence | sequence record 355698 | Addgene Partial NGS Result
GGGCGAATTGGGCCCGTATAATGCAGACCTGCTGCAAGCTAGGGGCACAGCAAGGTCTTCTGAAATTCAT
GTTTTTTTTTTTTTTACTCTGCATTGCAGTCTCCGCTCTTATTTAGTTTTGCTTTACGTAAGGTCTCGTT
GCTGCCATAAAATAAGCTCTAGTGGAATTCATGAAAAAGCCTGAACTCACCGCGACGTCTGTCGAGAAGT
TTCTGATCGAAAAGTTCGACAGCGTCTCCGACCTGATGCAGCTCTCGGAGGGCGAAGAATCTCGTGCTTT
CAGCTTCGATGTAGGAGGGCGTGGATATGTCCTGCGGGTAAATAGCTGCGCCGATGGTTTCTACAAAGAT
CGTTATGTTTATCGGCACTTTGCATCGGCCGCGCTCCCGATTCCGGAAGTGCTTGACATTGGGGAATTTA
GCGAGAGCCTGACCTATTGCATCTCCCGCCGTGCACAGGGTGTCACGTTGCAAGACCTGCCTGAAACCGA
ACTGCCCGCTGTTCTGCAGCCGGTCGCGGAGGCAATGGATGCGATCGCTGCGGCCGATCTTAGCCAGACG
AGCGGGTTCGGCCCATTCGGACCGCAAGGAATCGGTCAATACACTACATGGCGTGATTTTATATGCGCGA
TTGCTGATCCCCATGTGTATCACTGGCAAACTGTGATGGACGACACCGTCAGTGCGTCCGTCGCGCAGGC
TCTCGATGAGCTGATGCTTTGGGCCGAGGACTGCCCCGAAGTCCGGCACCTCGTGCACGCGGATTTCGGC
TCCAACAATGTCCTGACGGACAATGGCCGCATAACAGCGGTCATTGACTGGAGCGAGGCGATGTTCGGGG
ATTCCCAATACGAGGTCGCCAACATCTTCTTCTGGAGGCCGTGGTTGGCTTGTATGGAGCAGCAGACGCG
CTACTTCGAGCGGAGGCATCCGGAGCTTGCAGGATCGCCTCGGCTCCGGGCGTATATGCTCCGCATTGGT
CTTGACCAACTCTATCAGAGCTTGGTTGACGGCAATTTCGATGATGCAGCTTGGGCGCAGGGTCGATGCG
ACGCAATCGTCCGATCCGGAGCCGGGACTGTCGGGCGTACACAAATCGCCCGCAGAAGCGCGGCCGTCTG
GACCGATGGCTGTGTAGAAGTACTCGCCGATAGTGGAAACCGACGCCCCAGCACTCGTCCGAGGGCAAAG
GAATAGCCATGGTGCCCATTTAGTTGGCCTTTCCCTTGTCTCGTGTCTTTTCCGTGGAAAGGTTCCCGGA
GTAATCTGATGGCACAGCAGGGAGGTGCGCCTGCAGGTTGGTTAGGAAGGGGGGATGATGTAAAAGAAGA
AAATGGGGGGATTCGAGCCCCACGCGTTGCTCAAGCTGTGTAGCGCAGGCGTTTCCTTACATATTTCTCT
AACAGGCACGGAAGCCTAACAAATACACTTGGCTTATTTTTTTGCCCCCTCATGTCTTGTACAAATATTT
GCGATAGCTTAGCTATCAGCCACATTAATCAAACAAGTATACCAACAAGCCCGAAAACAGAAACTCAACT
GCAACGGGTACCTATGGGTTCTGGTAGTGGTTCCGGTTCCGGTTCTAAGCTTATGGTATCAAAGGGCGAA
GCAGTAATCAAGGAGTTCATGCGGTTTAAGGTACACATGGAGGGTTCCATGAATGGCCATGAATTTGAGA
TCGAAGGAGAGGGGGAAGGGCGTCCTTACGAAGGAACACAAACAGCTAAACTTAAGGTAACTAAGGGGGG
ACCCCTCCCCTTTTCCTGGGACATACTGTCACCACAATTCATGTACGGCAGCCGAGCCTTTATAAAACAT
CCAGCTGATATACCCGATTATTATAAGCAAAGTTTTCCCGAGGGCTTTAAGTGGGAAAGGGTCATGAACT
TCGAGGACGGGGGTGCGGTAACTGTAACCCAAGACACCTCTCTCGAAGACGGGACGCTTATTTATAAGGT
GAAACTCCGGGGGACCAATTTTCCCCCTGACGGACCTGTCATGCAGAAGAAGACAATGGGCTGGGAGGCG
TCCACAGAGCGCCTGTATCCGGAGGATGGCGTACTTAAGGGTGACATAAAAATGGCACTTCGTTTGAAGG
ACGGTGGCCGTTATCTCGCTGACTTTAAGACAACTTATAAGGCGAAAAAGCCGGTACAGATGCCAGGAGC
ATACAATGTTGACCGCAAATTGGACATCACCAGCCACAACGAAGACTATACCGTCGTTGAACAGTACGAA
CGGAGTGAAGGGAGGCACAGTACAGGCGGGATGGACGAATTGTATAAAGGATCCGGATCAGGATCTGGAT
CAGGATCGGGTAGTTAAGAGCTCCGCTGCGCTTAAATGTCTTTCATTATAATCAATGTATAACCTTTATG
TAGTATTTCAATCTATGCCGCTGTGTACGTGCACTGCGGTGCCTATCCTTCGGCATTAGAGAGTCACTGT
TTGTGTAGATCGTAGCTGCATGTCTGACATCTGGTTCATTAGTGCCGTTTTGAGTCTGCACTGTTGTGCA
ACTTGATATTCATCACTGCACACCAACCGTGTGTTTCCTCCTTTGGGTGCACCCTTTAATCCTTGTCTTC
TCCTTTTTTGTCTCTTTCCCCCTCGAAAAGGTGTCAAACTACTGCCGCATAAACTACGGTTATCCCAAAT
TTAAGAGAAAGCAATAAAGCATCAGCTAGCATGAAAAAGCCTGAACTCACCGCGACGTCTGTCGAGAAGT
TTCTGATCGAAAAGTTCGACAGCGTCTCCGACCTGATGCAGCTCTCGGAGGGCGAAGAATCTCGTGCTTT
CAGCTTCGATGTAGGAGGGCGTGGATATGTCCTGCGGGTAAATAGCTGCGCCGATGGTTTCTACAAAGAT
CGTTATGTTTATCGGCACTTTGCATCGGCCGCGCTCCCGATTCCGGAAGTGCTTGACATTGGGGAATTTA
GCGAGAGCCTGACCTATTGCATCTCCCGCCGTGCACAGGGTGTCACGTTGCAAGACCTGCCTGAAACCGA
ACTGCCCGCTGTTCTGCAGCCGGTCGCGGAGGCAATGGATGCGATCGCTGCGGCCGATCTTAGCCAGACG
AGCGGGTTCGGCCCATTCGGACCGCAAGGAATCGGTCAATACACTACATGGCGTGATTTTATATGCGCGA
TTGCTGATCCCCATGTGTATCACTGGCAAACTGTGATGGACGACACCGTCAGTGCGTCCGTCGCGCAGGC
TCTCGATGAGCTGATGCTTTGGGCCGAGGACTGCCCCGAAGTCCGGCACCTCGTGCACGCGGATTTCGGC
TCCAACAATGTCCTGACGGACAATGGCCGCATAACAGCGGTCATTGACTGGAGCGAGGCGATGTTCGGGG
ATTCCCAATACGAGGTCGCCAACATCTTCTTCTGGAGGCCGTGGTTGGCTTGTATGGAGCAGCAGACGCG
CTACTTCGAGCGGAGGCATCCGGAGCTTGCAGGATCGCCTCGGCTCCGGGCGTATATGCTCCGCATTGGT
CTTGACCAACTCTATCAGAGCTTGGTTGACGGCAATTTCGATGATGCAGCTTGGGCGCAGGGTCGATGCG
ACGCAATCGTCCGATCCGGAGCCGGGACTGTCGGGCGTACACAAATCGCCCGCAGAAGCGCGGCCGTCTG
GACCGATGGCTGTGTAGAAGTACTCGCCGATAGTGGAAACCGACGCCCCAGCACTCGTCCGAGGGCAAAG
GAATAGCTCGAGTGCCCATTTAGTTGGCTTTTCCCTTGTCTCGTGTCTTTTCCGTGGAAAGGTTCCCGGA
GTAATCTGATGGCACAGCAGGGAGGTGCGCCTGCAGGTTGGTTAGGAAGGGGGGATGATGTAAAAGAAGA
AAATGGGGGGATTCGAGCCCCGCACAGGTCTCTCAAATTGGATGCATAGCTTGAGTATTCTATAGTGTCA
CCTAAATAGCTTGGCGTAATCATGGTCATAGCTGTTTCCTGTGTGAAATTGTTATCCGCTCACAATTCCA
CACAACATACGAGCCGGAAGCATAAAGTGTAAAGCCTGGGGTGCCTAATGAGTGAGCTAACTCACATTAA
TTGCGTTGCGCTCACTGCCCGCTTTCCAGTCGGGAAACCTGTCGTGCCAGCTGCATTAATGAATCGGCCA
ACGCGCGGGGAGAGGCGGTTTGCGTATTGGGCGCTCTTCCGCTTCCTCGCTCACTGACTCGCTGCGCTCG
GTCGTTCGGCTGCGGCGAGCGGTATCAGCTCACTCAAAGGCGGTAATACGGTTATCCACAGAATCAGGGG
ATAACGCAGGAAAGAACATGTGAGCAAAAGGCCAGCAAAAGGCCAGGAACCGTAAAAAGGCCGCGTTGCT
GGCGTTTTTCCATAGGCTCCGCCCCCCTGACGAGCATCACAAAAATCGACGCTCAAGTCAGAGGTGGCGA
AACCCGACAGGACTATAAAGATACCAGGCGTTTCCCCCTGGAAGCTCCCTCGTGCGCTCTCCTGTTCCGA
CCCTGCCGCTTACCGGATACCTGTCCGCCTTTCTCCCTTCGGGAAGCGTGGCGCTTTCTCATAGCTCACG
CTGTAGGTATCTCAGTTCGGTGTAGGTCGTTCGCTCCAAGCTGGGCTGTGTGCACGAACCCCCCGTTCAG
CCCGACCGCTGCGCCTTATCCGGTAACTATCGTCTTGAGTCCAACCCGGTAAGACACGACTTATCGCCAC
TGGCAGCAGCCACTGGTAACAGGATTAGCAGAGCGAGGTATGTAGGCGGTGCTACAGAGTTCTTGAAGTG
GTGGCCTAACTACGGCTACACTAGAAGAACAGTATTTGGTATCTGCGCTCTGCTGAAGCCAGTTACCTTC
GGAAAAAGAGTTGGTAGCTCTTGATCCGGCAAACAAACCACCGCTGGTAGCGGTGGTTTTTTTGTTTGCA
AGCAGCAGATTACGCGCAGAAAAAAAGGATCTCAAGAAGATCCTTTGATCTTTTCTACGGGGTCTGACGC
TCAGTGGAACGAAAACTCACGTTAAGGGATTTTGGTCATGAGATTATCAAAAAGGATCTTCACCTAGATC
CTTTTAAATTAAAAATGAAGTTTTAAATCAATCTAAAGTATATATGAGTAAACTTGGTCTGACAGTTACC
AATGCTTAATCAGTGAGGCACCTATCTCAGCGATCTGTCTATTTCGTTCATCCATAGTTGCCTGACTCCC
CGTCGTGTAGATAATTACGATACGGGAGGGCTTACCATCTGGCCCCAGTGCTGCAATGATACCGCGAGAC
CCACGCTCACCGGCTCCAGATTTATCAGCAATAAACCAGCCAGCCGGAAGGGCCGAGCGCAGAAGTGGTC
CTGCAACTTTATCCGCCTCCATCCAGTCTATTAATTGTTGCCGGGAAGCTAGAGTAAGTAGTTCGCCAGT
TAATAGTTTGCGCAACGTTGTTGCCATTGCTACAGGCATCGTGGTGTCACGCTCGTCGTTTGGTATGGCT
TCATTCAGCTCCGGTTCCCAACGATCAAGGCGAGTTACATGATCCCCCATGTTGTGCAAAAAAGCGGTTA
GCTCCTTCGGTCCTCCGATCGTTGTCAGAAGTAAGTTGGCCGCAGTGTTATCACTCATGGTTATGGCAGC
ACTGCATAATTCTCTTACTGTCATGCCATCCGTAAGATGCTTTTCTGTGACTGGTGAGTACTCAACCAAG
TCATTCTGAGAATAGTGTATGCGGCGACCGAGTTGCTCTTGCCCGGCGTCAATACGGGATAATACCGCGC
CACATAGCAGAACTTTAAAAGTGCTCATCATTGGAAAACGTTCTTCGGGGCGAAAACTCTCAAGGATCTT
ACCGCTGTTGAGATCCAGTTCGATGTAACCCACTCGTGCACCCAACTGATCTTCAGCATCTTTTACTTTC
ACCAGCGTTTCTGGGTGAGCAAAAACAGGAAGGCAAAATGCCGCAAAAAAGGGAATAAGGGCGACACGGA
AATGTTGAATACTCATACTCTTCCTTTTTCAATATTATTGAAGCATTTATCAGGGTTATTGTCTCATGAG
CGGATACATATTTGAATGTATTTAGAAAAATAAACAAATAGGGGTTCCGCGCACATTTCCCCGAAAAGTG
CCACCTGATGCGGTGTGAAATACCGCACAGATGCGTAAGGAGAAAATACCGCATCAGGAAATTGTAAGCG
TTAATATTTTGTTAAAATTCGCGTTAAATTTTTGTTAAATCAGCTCATTTTTTAACCAATAGGCCGAAAT
CGGCAAAATCCCTTATAAATCAAAAGAATAGACCGAGATAGGGT
[37 nt withheld, positions 6275-6311]
AAAGAACGTGGACTCCAACGTCAAAGG
[49 nt withheld, positions 6339-6387]
T
[91 nt withheld, positions 6389-6479]
G
[98 nt withheld, positions 6481-6578]
ACTTAATGCGCCGCTACAGGGCGCGTCCATTCGCCATTCAGGCTGCGCAACTGTTGGGAAGGGCGATCGG
TGCGGGCCTCTTCGCTATTACGCCAGCTGGCGAAAGGGGGATGTGCTGCAAGGCGATTAAGTTGGGTAAC
GCCAGGGTTTTCCCAGTCACGACGTTGTAAAACGACGGCCAGTGAATTGTAATACGACTCACTATA
